Addgene plasmid #72965: pBP-J23114
Purpose: Level 0 - J23114 standard iGEM promoter (5' CTAT/3' GTAC fusion)
Depositing lab: Paul Freemont. Depositing organization: Imperial College London. Publication: EcoFlex: A Multifunctional MoClo Kit for E. coli Synthetic Biology. Moore SJ, Lai HE, Kelwick RJ, Chee SM, Bell DJ, Polizzi KM, Freemont PS. ACS Synth Biol. 2016 May 2. 10.1021/acssynbio.6b00031 PubMed 27096716.
Backbone
  Vector backbone: pSB1C3
  Backbone manufacturer: iGEM
  Backbone size w/o insert (bp): 2142
  Vector type: Synthetic Biology
Growth in bacteria
  Bacterial resistance: Chloramphenicol, 25 μg/mL
  Growth temperature: 37°C
  Growth strain: JM109
  Copy number: High Copy
Gene/Insert
  Gene/Insert name: J23114 promoter
  Species: Synthetic
  Mutation: CAT gene - C435G (nucleotide) - silent mutagenesis to remove BsmBI site
  Cloning method: Restriction Enzyme; 5′ cloning site Unknown (unknown if destroyed); 3′ cloning site Unknown (unknown if destroyed)
  Sequencing primers: 5′ VF2 (5' tgccacctgacgtctaagaa 3'); 3′ VR (5' attaccgcctttgagtgagc 3')
Terms and licenses: Academic/Nonprofit Terms; Industry Terms: Not Available to Industry
How to cite: pBP-J23114 was a gift from Paul Freemont (Addgene plasmid # 72965 ; http://n2t.net/addgene:72965 ; RRID:Addgene_72965)
