[The description below was written by a language model from this plasmid's Addgene catalogue record and pLannotate feature annotations shown in this document.]
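Description:
pBP-J23114 is a Level 0 part plasmid from the EcoFlex modular cloning (MoClo) toolkit for E. coli synthetic biology. It carries the synthetic constitutive promoter J23114, a member of the standard iGEM Anderson promoter family, in a pSB1C3-derived backbone. The promoter is flanked by defined four-base fusion sites (CTAT at the 5′ end and GTAC at the 3′ end). In a Golden Gate/MoClo scheme, these overhangs are exposed by Type IIS digestion and dictate that the part is ligated in the promoter position, upstream of ribosome binding site, coding sequence and terminator parts, when a higher-level transcription unit is assembled. The record does not state which cloning sites were used to insert the part.

The plasmid is small (2,142 bp in the deposited sequence) and replicates at high copy in E. coli from a ColE1/pUC-type origin. Selection is by chloramphenicol resistance, provided by the cat gene under its own promoter and followed by the lambda t0 terminator. The cat coding sequence carries a silent C435G change that removes an internal BsmBI site, so the backbone is compatible with Type IIS assembly. The automated annotation labels the insert region as a fragment of the J23119 promoter. This most likely reflects the close sequence similarity among Anderson promoters rather than a different part, since J23114 is a variant of that consensus. The insert sits beside a BioBrick prefix remnant and is bracketed by transcription terminators, including the his operon terminator, which insulate it from backbone read-through. The plasmid serves as a storage and donor vector for a defined-strength promoter used to tune gene expression in assembled E. coli constructs.
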