Features (pLannotate 1.2.2; 8 found; start..end, strand, type, name):
     86..129     -  terminator     bacterial terminator: putative bacterial transcription terminator
    132..151     +  misc_feature   BioBrick prefix: BioBrick prefix for parts that start with "ATG"
    185..213     +  promoter       J23119 promoter (fragment): bacterial promoter (Registry of Standard Biological Parts BBa J23119)
    247..304     +  terminator     his operon terminator: This putative transcriptin terminator from the E. coli his operon has a 2-bp deletion introduced during synthesis. Its efficiency has not been determined.
    499..1087    -  rep_origin     ori: high-copy-number ColE1/pMB1/pBR322/pUC origin of replication
   1270..1364    -  terminator     lambda t0 terminator: transcription terminator from phage lambda
   1388..2044    -  CDS            cat: CAT_ECOLX - Experimental evidence at protein level: Swiss-Prot protein existence level 1. This enzyme is an effector of chloramphenicol resistance in bacteria. From Escherichia coli. This protein is used as a marker in many commonly used cloning vectors, such as pACYC184.
   2045..2142    -  promoter       cat promoter: promoter of the E. coli cat gene encoding chloramphenicol acetyltransferase
>Addgene plasmid #72965 | pBP-J23114 | depositor full sequence | sequence record 447486 | pBP-J23114 sequence 2142 bps
CGATCAACTCGAGTGCCACCTGACGTCTAAGAAACCATTATTATCATGACATTAACCTATAAAAATAGGC
GTATCACGAGGCAGAATTTCAGATAAAAAAAATCCTTAGCTTTCGCTAAGGATGATTTCTGGAATTCGCG
GCCGCTTCTAGAATCTAGAGACGCATAGGTCTCACTATTTTATGGCTAGCTCAGTCCTAGGTACAATGCT
AGCGTACAGAGACCCATGCCGTCTCATTAGCTGCAGTCCGGCAAAAAAGGGCAAGGTGTCACCACCCTGC
CCTTTTTCTTTAAAACCGAAAAGATTACTTCGCGTTATGCAGGCTTCCTCGCTCACTGACTCGCTGCGCT
CGGTCGTTCGGCTGCGGCGAGCGGTATCAGCTCACTCAAAGGCGGTAATACGGTTATCCACAGAATCAGG
GGATAACGCAGGAAAGAACATGTGAGCAAAAGGCCAGCAAAAGGCCAGGAACCGTAAAAAGGCCGCGTTG
CTGGCGTTTTTCCACAGGCTCCGCCCCCCTGACGAGCATCACAAAAATCGACGCTCAAGTCAGAGGTGGC
GAAACCCGACAGGACTATAAAGATACCAGGCGTTTCCCCCTGGAAGCTCCCTCGTGCGCTCTCCTGTTCC
GACCCTGCCGCTTACCGGATACCTGTCCGCCTTTCTCCCTTCGGGAAGCGTGGCGCTTTCTCATAGCTCA
CGCTGTAGGTATCTCAGTTCGGTGTAGGTCGTTCGCTCCAAGCTGGGCTGTGTGCACGAACCCCCCGTTC
AGCCCGACCGCTGCGCCTTATCCGGTAACTATCGTCTTGAGTCCAACCCGGTAAGACACGACTTATCGCC
ACTGGCAGCAGCCACTGGTAACAGGATTAGCAGAGCGAGGTATGTAGGCGGTGCTACAGAGTTCTTGAAG
TGGTGGCCTAACTACGGCTACACTAGAAGAACAGTATTTGGTATCTGCGCTCTGCTGAAGCCAGTTACCT
TCGGAAAAAGAGTTGGTAGCTCTTGATCCGGCAAACAAACCACCGCTGGTAGCGGTGGTTTTTTTGTTTG
CAAGCAGCAGATTACGCGCAGAAAAAAAGGATCTCAAGAAGATCCTTTGATCTTTTCTACGGGGTCTGAC
GCTCAGTGGAACGAAAACTCACGTTAAGGGATTTTGGTCATGAGATTATCAAAAAGGATCTTCACCTAGA
TCCTTTTAAATTAAAAATGAAGTTTTAAATCAATCTAAAGTATATATGAGTAAACTTGGTCTGACAGCTC
GAGGCTTGGATTCTCACCAATAAAAAACGCCCGGCGGCAACCGAGCGTTCTGAACAAATCCAGATGGAGT
TCTGAGGTCATTACTGGATCTATCAACAGGAGTCCAAGCGAGCTCGATATCAAATTACGCCCCGCCCTGC
CACTCATCGCAGTACTGTTGTAATTCATTAAGCATTCTGCCGACATGGAAGCCATCACAAACGGCATGAT
GAACCTGAATCGCCAGCGGCATCAGCACCTTGTCGCCTTGCGTATAATATTTGCCCATGGTGAAAACGGG
GGCGAAGAAGTTGTCCATATTGGCCACGTTTAAATCAAAACTGGTGAAACTCACCCAGGGATTGGCTGAC
ACGAAAAACATATTCTCAATAAACCCTTTAGGGAAATAGGCCAGGTTTTCACCGTAACACGCCACATCTT
GCGAATATATGTGTAGAAACTGCCGGAAATCGTCGTGGTATTCACTCCAGAGCGATGAAAACGTTTCAGT
TTGCTCATGGAAAACGGTGTAACAAGGGTGAACACTATCCCATATCACCAGCTCACCGTCTTTCATTGCC
ATACGAAATTCCGGATGAGCATTCATCAGGCGGGCAAGAATGTGAATAAAGGCCGGATAAAACTTGTGCT
TATTTTTCTTTACGGTCTTTAAAAAGGCCGTAATATCCAGCTGAACGGTCTGGTTATAGGTACATTGAGC
AACTGACTGAAATGCCTCAAAATGTTCTTTACGATGCCATTGGGATATATCAACGGTGGTATATCCAGTG
ATTTTTTTCTCCATTTTAGCTTCCTTAGCTCCTGAAAATCTCGATAACTCAAAAAATACGCCCGGTAGTG
ATCTTATTTCATTATGGTGAAAGTTGGAACCTCTTACGTGCC
