>Addgene plasmid #72965 | pBP-J23114 | depositor partial sequence | sequence record 133810 | Partial sequence between BsaI sites - Backbone pBP-J23100
GGTCTCACTATTTTATGGCTAGCTCAGTCCTAGGTACAATGCTAGCGTACAGAGACC
