>Addgene plasmid #72965 | pBP-J23114 | addgene partial sequence | sequence record 140575 | RNAde-BB-1F 5'-tgccacctgacgtctaagaa-3'
ATAGGCGTATCACGAGGCAGAATTTCAGATAAAAAAAATCCTTAGCTTTCGCTAAGGATGATTTCTGGAA
TTCGCGGCCGCTTCTAGAATCTAGAGACGCATAGGTCTCACTATTTTATGGCTAGCTCAGTCCTAGGTAC
AATGCTAGCGTACAGAGACCCATGCCGTCTCATTAGCTGCAGTCCGGCAAAAAAGGGCAAGGTGTCACCA
CCCTGCCCTTTTTCTTTAAAACCGAAAAGATTACTTCGCGTTATGCAGGCTTCCTCGCTCACTGACTCGC
TGCGCTCGGTCGTTCGGCTGCGGCGAGCGGTATCAGCTCACTCAAAGGCGGTAATACGGTTATCCACAGA
ATCAGGGGATAACGCAGGAAAGAACATGTGAGCAAAAGGCCAGCAAAAGGCCAGGAACCGTAAAAAGGCC
GCGTTGCTGGCGTTTTTCCACAGGCTCCGCCCCCCTGACGAGCATCACAAAAATCGACGCTCAAGTCAGA
GGTGGCGAAACCCGACAGGACTATAAAGATACCAGGCGTTTCCCCCTGGAAGCTCCCTCGTGCGCTCTCC
TGTTCCGACCCTGCCGCTTACCGGATACCTGTCCGCCTTTCTCCCTTCGGGAAGCGTGGCGCTTTCTCAT
AGCTCACGCTGTAGGTATCTCAGTTCGGTGTAGGTCGTTCGCTCCAAGCTGGGCTGTGTGCACGAACCCC
CCGTTCAGCCCGACCGCTGCGCCTTATCCGGTAACTATCGTCTTGAGTCCAACCCGGTAAGACACGACTT
ATCGCCACTGGCAGCAGCCACTGGTAACAGGATTAGCAGAGCGAGGTATGTAGGCGGTGCTACAGAGTTC
TTGA
