>Addgene plasmid #72965 | pBP-J23114 | addgene partial sequence | sequence record 141379 | RNAde-BB-2R 5'-attaccgcctttgagtgagc -3'
CGAGTCAGTGAGCGAGGAAGCCTGCATAACGCGAAGTAATCTTTTCGGTTTTAAAGAAAAAGGGCAGGGT
GGTGACACCTTGCCCTTTTTTGCCGGACTGCAGCTAATGAGACGGCATGGGTCTCTGTACGCTAGCATTG
TACCTAGGACTGAGCTAGCCATAAAATAGTGAGACCTATGCGTCTCTAGATTCTAGAAGCGGCCGCGAAT
TCCAGAAATCATCCTTAGCGAAAGCTAAGGATTTTTTTTATCTGAAATTCTGCCTCGTGATACGCCTATT
TTTATAGGTTAATGTCATGATAATAATGGTTTCTTAGACGTCAGGTGGCACTCGAGTTGATCGGGCACGT
AAGAGGTTCCAACTTTCACCATAATGAAATAAGATCACTACCGGGCGTATTTTTTGAGTTATCGAGATTT
TCAGGAGCTAAGGAAGCTAAAATGGAGAAAAAAATCACTGGATATACCACCGTTGATATATCCCAATGGC
ATCGTAAAGAACATTTTGAGGCATTTCAGTCAGTTGCTCAATGTACCTATAACCAGACCGTTCAGCTGGA
TATTACGGCCTTTTTAAAGACCGTAAAGAAAAATAAGCACAAGTTTTATCCGGCCTTTATTCACATTCTT
GCCCGCCTGATGAATGCTCATCCGGAATTTCGTATGGCAATGAAAGACGGTGAGCTGGTGATATGGGATA
GTGTTCACCCTTGTTACACCGTTTTCCATGAGCAAACTGAAACGTTTTCATCGCTCTGGAGTGAATACCA
CGACGATTTCCGGCAGTTTCTACACATATATTCGCAAGATGTGGCGTGTTACGGTGAA
